Addgene plasmid #239073: pcDNA-mito-dGreenPy1
Depositing lab: Robert Campbell. Publication: High-performance genetically-encoded green and red fluorescent biosensors for pyruvate. Imai S, Hario S, Suerte C, Yamaguchi I, Sakoi K, Terai T, Takahashi-Yamashiro K, Campbell RE. bioRxiv 2025.04.17.649293 10.1101/2025.04.17.649293.
Backbone
  Vector backbone: pcDNA3.1
  Vector type: Mammalian Expression
Growth in bacteria
  Bacterial resistance: Ampicillin, 100 μg/mL
  Growth temperature: 37°C
  Growth strain: DH5alpha
  Copy number: High Copy
Gene/Insert
  Gene/Insert name: dGreenPy1
  Species: Synthetic
  Insert size (bp): 1266
  Cloning method: Restriction Enzyme; 5′ cloning site BamHI (not destroyed); 3′ cloning site HindIII (not destroyed)
Terms and licenses: Academic/Nonprofit Terms; Industry Terms: Not Available to Industry
Depositor comments: Please visit ttps://doi.org/10.1101/2025.04.17.649293 for bioRxiv preprint.
How to cite: pcDNA-mito-dGreenPy1 was a gift from Robert Campbell (Addgene plasmid # 239073 ; http://n2t.net/addgene:239073 ; RRID:Addgene_239073)
