[The description below was written by a language model from this plasmid's Addgene catalogue record and pLannotate feature annotations shown in this document.]
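Description:
pcDNA-mito-dGreenPy1 is a mammalian expression plasmid built on the pcDNA3.1 backbone (about 6.8 kb in the sequenced record). It carries a mitochondrially targeted version of dGreenPy1, a synthetic insert of roughly 1.3 kb cloned between BamHI and HindIII sites that were both preserved. The associated publication concerns genetically encoded green and red fluorescent biosensors for pyruvate, so dGreenPy1 belongs to the green series. The record does not explain what the "d" prefix signifies or how this variant differs from other members of the family.

Expression is driven by the human CMV immediate-early enhancer and promoter and terminated by the bovine growth hormone polyadenylation signal. A T7 promoter sits just upstream of the coding region. The open reading frame begins with a fragment of human COX8A, whose presequence is commonly used to direct fusion proteins to the mitochondrial matrix, consistent with the "mito" label. Further downstream, the annotation detects a GFP-derived coding segment from Aequorea victoria, which would supply the green fluorescent readout. The stretches flanking it within the insert are not annotated and presumably contain the sensing domain, although the table does not identify it.

In E. coli the plasmid replicates from a high-copy ColE1/pUC-type origin and is selected with ampicillin through the β-lactamase gene; an f1 origin is also present. An SV40 early promoter drives a neomycin phosphotransferase cassette with an SV40 poly(A) signal, allowing G418 selection of stably transfected mammalian cells. The short HIV-1 LTR, ble, lacI and bom hits are small fragments, probably backbone remnants or annotation artefacts. The construct is suited to transfection-based fluorescence imaging in the mitochondria of mammalian cells.
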