Features (pLannotate 1.2.2; 21 found; start..end, strand, type, name):
    110..489     +  enhancer       CMV enhancer: human cytomegalovirus immediate early enhancer
    490..693     +  promoter       CMV promoter: human cytomegalovirus (CMV) immediate early promoter
    689..722     +  LTR            5' LTR (truncated) (fragment): truncated 5' long terminal repeat (LTR) from HIV-1
    738..756     +  promoter       T7 promoter: promoter for bacteriophage T7 RNA polymerase
    803..889     +  CDS            COX8A (fragment): COX8A_HUMAN - Also known as COX8, COX8L. Experimental evidence at protein level: Swiss-Prot protein existence level 1. Component of the cytochrome c oxidase, the last enzyme in the mitochondrial electron transport chain which drives oxidative phosphorylation. The respiratory chain contains 3 multisubunit complexes succinate dehydrogenase (complex II, CII), ubiquinol- cytochrome c oxidoreductase (cytochrome b-c1 complex, complex III, CIII) and cytochrome c oxidase (complex IV, CIV), that cooperate to transfer electrons derived from NADH and succinate to molecular oxygen, creating an electrochem
   1349..2071    +  CDS            cEGFP: cEGFP is a basic (constitutively fluorescent) green fluorescent protein published in 2008, derived from Aequorea victoria.
   2308..2532    +  polyA_signal   bGH poly(A) signal: bovine growth hormone polyadenylation signal
   2536..2557    +  promoter       SV40 promoter (fragment): SV40 enhancer and early promoter
   2578..3006    +  rep_origin     f1 ori (sequence partly withheld): f1 bacteriophage origin of replication; arrow indicates direction of (+) strand synthesis
   3020..3349    +  promoter       SV40 promoter: SV40 enhancer and early promoter
   3416..4207    +  CDS            neo: KKA2_KLEPN - Also known as kan, nptII. Experimental evidence at protein level: Swiss-Prot protein existence level 1. Resistance to kanamycin, neomycin, paromomycin, ribostamycin, butirosin and gentamicin B. From Klebsiella pneumoniae.
   4231..4389    +  CDS            ble (fragment): BLE_KLEPN - Experimental evidence at protein level: Swiss-Prot protein existence level 1. Binding protein with a strong affinity to the bleomycin family of antibiotics. Binds to CL990; an antimitotic-antibiotic compound. From Klebsiella pneumoniae.
   4384..4505    +  polyA_signal   SV40 poly(A) signal: SV40 polyadenylation signal
   4578..4594    -  protein_bind   lac operator: The lac repressor binds to the lac operator to inhibit transcription in E. coli. This inhibition can be relieved by adding lactose or isopropyl-β-D-thiogalactopyranoside (IPTG). lac repressor encoded by lacI
   4602..4632    -  promoter       lac promoter: promoter for the E. coli lac operon
   4647..4668    -  protein_bind   CAP binding site: CAP binding activates transcription in the presence of cAMP. E. coli catabolite activator protein
   4681..4773    -  CDS            lacI (fragment): lac repressor; lacI; The lac repressor binds to the lac operator to inhibit transcription in E. coli. This inhibition can be relieved by adding lactose or isopropyl-β-D-thiogalactopyranoside (IPTG).
   4956..5544    -  rep_origin     ori: high-copy-number ColE1/pMB1/pBR322/pUC origin of replication
   5715..6575    -  CDS            AmpR: β-lactamase; bla; confers resistance to ampicillin, carbenicillin, and related antibiotics
   6576..6680    -  promoter       AmpR promoter: bla
   6739..6791    -  misc_feature   bom (fragment): basis of mobility region from pBR322
>Addgene plasmid #239073 | pcDNA-mito-dGreenPy1 | addgene full sequence | sequence record 476348 | Addgene NGS Result
AAAATTTAAGCTACAACAAGGCAAGGCTTGACCGACAATTGCATGAAGAATCTGCTTAGGGTTAGGCGTT
TTGCGCTGCTTCGCGATGTACGGGCCAGATATACGCGTTGACATTGATTATTGACTAGTTATTAATAGTA
ATCAATTACGGGGTCATTAGTTCATAGCCCATATATGGAGTTCCGCGTTACATAACTTACGGTAAATGGC
CCGCCTGGCTGACCGCCCAACGACCCCCGCCCATTGACGTCAATAATGACGTATGTTCCCATAGTAACGC
CAATAGGGACTTTCCATTGACGTCAATGGGTGGAGTATTTACGGTAAACTGCCCACTTGGCAGTACATCA
AGTGTATCATATGCCAAGTACGCCCCCTATTGACGTCAATGACGGTAAATGGCCCGCCTGGCATTATGCC
CAGTACATGACCTTATGGGACTTTCCTACTTGGCAGTACATCTACGTATTAGTCATCGCTATTACCATGG
TGATGCGGTTTTGGCAGTACATCAATGGGCGTGGATAGCGGTTTGACTCACGGGGATTTCCAAGTCTCCA
CCCCATTGACGTCAATGGGAGTTTGTTTTGGCACCAAAATCAACGGGACTTTCCAAAATGTCGTAACAAC
TCCGCCCCATTGACGCAAATGGGCGGTAGGCGTGTACGGTGGGAGGTCTATATAAGCAGAGCTCTCTGGC
TAACTAGAGAACCCACTGCTTACTGGCTTATCGAAATTAATACGACTCACTATAGGGAGACCCAAGCTGG
CTAGCGTTTAAACGGGCCCTCTAGACTCGAGCATGTCTGTTCTGACTCCTCTGCTGCTCCGGGGTCTCAC
AGGTTCCGCAAGAAGACTCCCCGTGCCTAGGGCCAAAATTCATTCACTGGGGGACCCCATGAGCGTGCTC
ACCCCACTCCTGCTGCGGGGGCTGACCGGCAGCGCTAGGCGGCTGCCAGTCCCCAGGGCCAAGATCCACA
GTCTCGGCGATCCCAAGGATCCAACCATGGTGCAATCTTTTTCCGATCCGCTGGTAGAACTGCTTCCAGA
TCACCCGGAATCCCAATATGACTTGCTCGAAGCGCGCCATGCGCTGGAAGGGATCGCAGCATATTACGCT
GCCTTGCGCAGCACAGATGAAGATAAAGAGAGGATCAGAGAGTTGCATCATGCGATTGGGCTTGCCCAAC
AAAGTGGTGATCTCGATGCCGAAAGTAACGCTGTACTTCAGTATCAAACCGCGGTGACCGAGGCAGCGCA
CAATGTGGTCCTTTTGCACTTGTTGAGATGTATGGAGCCTATGCTCGCACAGAATATCCGACAAAACTTT
GAGCTGCTGTACCGTCATAACGTCTATGTCATGGCCGACAAGCAGAGGAACGGCATCAAGGCGAACTTCA
AGATCCGCCACAACATCGAGGGCGGCGGCGTGCAGCTCGCCTACCACCACCAGCAGAACACCCCCATCGG
CGACGGCCCCGTGCTGCTGCCCGACAACCACTACCTGTGCACCCAGTCCAAACTTTCGAAAGACCCCAAC
GAGAAGCGCGATCACATGGTCCTGCTGGAGTTCGTGACCGCCGCCGGGATCACTCTCGGCATGGACGAGC
TGTACATGGGCGGTACCGGAGGGAGCATGGTGAGCAAGGGCGAGGAGCTGTTCACCGGGGTGGTGCCCAT
CCTGGTCGAGCTGGACGGCGACGTAAACGGCCACAAGTTCAGCGTGTCCGGCGAGGGTGAGGGCGATGCC
ACCTACGGCAAGCTGACCCTGAAGTTCATCTGCACCACCGGCAAGCTGCCCGTGCCCTGGCCCACCCTCG
TGACCACCCTGACCTACGGCGTGCAGTGCTTCGGCCGCTACCCCGACCACATGAAGCAGCACGACTTCTT
CAAGTCCGCCATGCCCGAAGGCTACATCCAGGAGCGCACCATCTTCTTCGAGGACGACGGCAACTACAAG
ACCCGCGCCGAGGTGAAGTTCGAGGGCGACACCCTGGTGAGCCGCATCGAGCTGAAGGGCATCGACTTCA
AGGAGGACGGCAACATCCTGGGGCATAAGCTGGAGTACAACTCGTGGGGTCGACGAGAGATGCTGCCGCT
CGTGTCTTCCCATCGCACTCGCATATTTGAAGCTATTATGGCAGGAAAACCGGAGGAAGCCAGGGAAGCG
TCCCATAAACACTTGGCCTTTATTGAGGAAATCCTGCTGGACCGGTCAAGGGAGGAATCACGCCGCGAAC
GCTCATTGAGACGGCTGGAGCAAAGAAAGAATTGAAAGCTTAAGTTTAAACCGCTGATCAGCCTCGACTG
TGCCTTCTAGTTGCCAGCCATCTGTTGTTTGCCCCTCCCCCGTGCCTTCCTTGACCCTGGAAGGTGCCAC
TCCCACTGTCCTTTCCTAATAAAATGAGGAAATTGCATCGCATTGTCTGAGTAGGTGTCATTCTATTCTG
GGGGGTGGGGTGGGGCAGGACAGCAAGGGGGAGGATTGGGAAGACAATAGCAGGCATGCTGGGGATGCGG
TGGGCTCTATGGCTTCTGAGGCGGAAAGAACCAGCTGGGGCTCTAGGGGGTATCCCC
[124 nt withheld, positions 2578-2701]
C
[91 nt withheld, positions 2703-2793]
A
[49 nt withheld, positions 2795-2843]
CCTTTGACGTTGGAGTCCACGTTCTTT
[37 nt withheld, positions 2871-2907]
ACCCTATCTCGGTCTATTCTTTTGATTTATAAGGGATTTTGCCGATTTCGGCCTATTGGTTAAAAAATGA
GCTGATTTAACAAAAATTTAACGCGAATTAATTCTGTGGAATGTGTGTCAGTTAGGGTGTGGAAAGTCCC
CAGGCTCCCCAGCAGGCAGAAGTATGCAAAGCATGCATCTCAATTAGTCAGCAACCAGGTGTGGAAAGTC
CCCAGGCTCCCCAGCAGGCAGAAGTATGCAAAGCATGCATCTCAATTAGTCAGCAACCATAGTCCCGCCC
CTAACTCCGCCCATCCCGCCCCTAACTCCGCCCAGTTCCGCCCATTCTCCGCCCCATGGCTGACTAATTT
TTTTTATTTATGCAGAGGCCGAGGCCGCCTCTGCCTCTGAGCTATTCCAGAAGTAGTGAGGAGGCTTTTT
TGGAGGCCTAGGCTTTTGCAAAAAGCTCCCGGGAGCTTGTATATCCATTTTCGGATCTGATCAAGAGACA
GGATGAGGATCGTTTCGCATGATTGAACAAGATGGATTGCACGCAGGTTCTCCGGCCGCTTGGGTGGAGA
GGCTATTCGGCTATGACTGGGCACAACAGACAATCGGCTGCTCTGATGCCGCCGTGTTCCGGCTGTCAGC
GCAGGGGCGCCCGGTTCTTTTTGTCAAGACCGACCTGTCCGGTGCCCTGAATGAACTGCAGGACGAGGCA
GCGCGGCTATCGTGGCTGGCCACGACGGGCGTTCCTTGCGCAGCTGTGCTCGACGTTGTCACTGAAGCGG
GAAGGGACTGGCTGCTATTGGGCGAAGTGCCGGGGCAGGATCTCCTGTCATCTCACCTTGCTCCTGCCGA
GAAAGTATCCATCATGGCTGATGCAATGCGGCGGCTGCATACGCTTGATCCGGCTACCTGCCCATTCGAC
CACCAAGCGAAACATCGCATCGAGCGAGCACGTACTCGGATGGAAGCCGGTCTTGTCGATCAGGATGATC
TGGACGAAGAGCATCAGGGGCTCGCGCCAGCCGAACTGTTCGCCAGGCTCAAGGCGCGCATGCCCGACGG
CGAGGATCTCGTCGTGACCCATGGCGATGCCTGCTTGCCGAATATCATGGTGGAAAATGGCCGCTTTTCT
GGATTCATCGACTGTGGCCGGCTGGGTGTGGCGGACCGCTATCAGGACATAGCGTTGGCTACCCGTGATA
TTGCTGAAGAGCTTGGCGGCGAATGGGCTGACCGCTTCCTCGTGCTTTACGGTATCGCCGCTCCCGATTC
GCAGCGCATCGCCTTCTATCGCCTTCTTGACGAGTTCTTCTGAGCGGGACTCTGGGGTTCGAAATGACCG
ACCAAGCGACGCCCAACCTGCCATCACGAGATTTCGATTCCACCGCCGCCTTCTATGAAAGGTTGGGCTT
CGGAATCGTTTTCCGGGACGCCGGCTGGATGATCCTCCAGCGCGGGGATCTCATGCTGGAGTTCTTCGCC
CACCCCAACTTGTTTATTGCAGCTTATAATGGTTACAAATAAAGCAATAGCATCACAAATTTCACAAATA
AAGCATTTTTTTCACTGCATTCTAGTTGTGGTTTGTCCAAACTCATCAATGTATCTTATCATGTCTGTAT
ACCGTCGACCTCTAGCTAGAGCTTGGCGTAATCATGGTCATAGCTGTTTCCTGTGTGAAATTGTTATCCG
CTCACAATTCCACACAACATACGAGCCGGAAGCATAAAGTGTAAAGCCTGGGGTGCCTAATGAGTGAGCT
AACTCACATTAATTGCGTTGCGCTCACTGCCCGCTTTCCAGTCGGGAAACCTGTCGTGCCAGCTGCATTA
ATGAATCGGCCAACGCGCGGGGAGAGGCGGTTTGCGTATTGGGCGCTCTTCCGCTTCCTCGCTCACTGAC
TCGCTGCGCTCGGTCGTTCGGCTGCGGCGAGCGGTATCAGCTCACTCAAAGGCGGTAATACGGTTATCCA
CAGAATCAGGGGATAACGCAGGAAAGAACATGTGAGCAAAAGGCCAGCAAAAGGCCAGGAACCGTAAAAA
GGCCGCGTTGCTGGCGTTTTTCCATAGGCTCCGCCCCCCTGACGAGCATCACAAAAATCGACGCTCAAGT
CAGAGGTGGCGAAACCCGACAGGACTATAAAGATACCAGGCGTTTCCCCCTGGAAGCTCCCTCGTGCGCT
CTCCTGTTCCGACCCTGCCGCTTACCGGATACCTGTCCGCCTTTCTCCCTTCGGGAAGCGTGGCGCTTTC
TCATAGCTCACGCTGTAGGTATCTCAGTTCGGTGTAGGTCGTTCGCTCCAAGCTGGGCTGTGTGCACGAA
CCCCCCGTTCAGCCCGACCGCTGCGCCTTATCCGGTAACTATCGTCTTGAGTCCAACCCGGTAAGACACG
ACTTATCGCCACTGGCAGCAGCCACTGGTAACAGGATTAGCAGAGCGAGGTATGTAGGCGGTGCTACAGA
GTTCTTGAAGTGGTGGCCTAACTACGGCTACACTAGAAGAACAGTATTTGGTATCTGCGCTCTGCTGAAG
CCAGTTACCTTCGGAAAAAGAGTTGGTAGCTCTTGATCCGGCAAACAAACCACCGCTGGTAGCGGTGGTT
TTTTTGTTTGCAAGCAGCAGATTACGCGCAGAAAAAAAGGATCTCAAGAAGATCCTTTGATCTTTTCTAC
GGGGTCTGACGCTCAGTGGAACGAAAACTCACGTTAAGGGATTTTGGTCATGAGATTATCAAAAAGGATC
TTCACCTAGATCCTTTTAAATTAAAAATGAAGTTTTAAATCAATCTAAAGTATATATGAGTAAACTTGGT
CTGACAGTTACCAATGCTTAATCAGTGAGGCACCTATCTCAGCGATCTGTCTATTTCGTTCATCCATAGT
TGCCTGACTCCCCGTCGTGTAGATAACTACGATACGGGAGGGCTTACCATCTGGCCCCAGTGCTGCAATG
ATACCGCGAGACCCACGCTCACCGGCTCCAGATTTATCAGCAATAAACCAGCCAGCCGGAAGGGCCGAGC
GCAGAAGTGGTCCTGCAACTTTATCCGCCTCCATCCAGTCTATTAATTGTTGCCGGGAAGCTAGAGTAAG
TAGTTCGCCAGTTAATAGTTTGCGCAACGTTGTTGCCATTGCTACAGGCATCGTGGTGTCACGCTCGTCG
TTTGGTATGGCTTCATTCAGCTCCGGTTCCCAACGATCAAGGCGAGTTACATGATCCCCCATGTTGTGCA
AAAAAGCGGTTAGCTCCTTCGGTCCTCCGATCGTTGTCAGAAGTAAGTTGGCCGCAGTGTTATCACTCAT
GGTTATGGCAGCACTGCATAATTCTCTTACTGTCATGCCATCCGTAAGATGCTTTTCTGTGACTGGTGAG
TACTCAACCAAGTCATTCTGAGAATAGTGTATGCGGCGACCGAGTTGCTCTTGCCCGGCGTCAATACGGG
ATAATACCGCGCCACATAGCAGAACTTTAAAAGTGCTCATCATTGGAAAACGTTCTTCGGGGCGAAAACT
CTCAAGGATCTTACCGCTGTTGAGATCCAGTTCGATGTAACCCACTCGTGCACCCAACTGATCTTCAGCA
TCTTTTACTTTCACCAGCGTTTCTGGGTGAGCAAAAACAGGAAGGCAAAATGCCGCAAAAAAGGGAATAA
GGGCGACACGGAAATGTTGAATACTCATACTCTTCCTTTTTCAATATTATTGAAGCATTTATCAGGGTTA
TTGTCTCATGAGCGGATACATATTTGAATGTATTTAGAAAAATAAACAAATAGGGGTTCCGCGCACATTT
CCCCGAAAAGTGCCACCTGACGTCGACGGATCGGGAGATCTCCCGATCCCCTATGGTGCACTCTCAGTAC
AATCTGCTCTGATGCCGCATAGTTAAGCCAGTATCTGCTCCCTGCTTGTGTGTTGGAGGTCGCTGAGTAG
TGCGCGAGC
